>Addgene plasmid #197518 | pEPSW0CM0024 | addgene full sequence | sequence record 387301 | Addgene NGS Result
ACCCTGCAGTCCGGCAAAAAAGGGCAAGGTGTCACCACCCTGCCCTTTTTCTTTAAAACCGAAAAGATTA
CTTCGCGTTATGCAGGCTTCCTCGCTCACTGACTCGCTGCGCTCGGTCGTTCGGCTGCGGCGAGCGGTAT
CAGCTCACTCAAAGGCGGTAATACGGTTATCCACAGAATCAGGGGATAACGCAGGAAAGAACATGTGAGC
AAAAGGCCAGCAAAAGGCCAGGAACCGTAAAAAGGCCGCGTTGCTGGCGTTTTTCCACAGGCTCCGCCCC
CCTGACGAGCATCACAAAAATCGACGCTCAAGTCAGAGGTGGCGAAACCCGACAGGACTATAAAGATACC
AGGCGTTTCCCCCTGGAAGCTCCCTCGTGCGCTCTCCTGTTCCGACCCTGCCGCTTACCGGATACCTGTC
CGCCTTTCTCCCTTCGGGAAGCGTGGCGCTTTCTCATAGCTCACGCTGTAGGTATCTCAGTTCGGTGTAG
GTCGTTCGCTCCAAGCTGGGCTGTGTGCACGAACCCCCCGTTCAGCCCGACCGCTGCGCCTTATCCGGTA
ACTATCGTCTTGAGTCCAACCCGGTAAGACACGACTTATCGCCACTGGCAGCAGCCACTGGTAACAGGAT
TAGCAGAGCGAGGTATGTAGGCGGTGCTACAGAGTTCTTGAAGTGGTGGCCTAACTACGGCTACACTAGA
AGAACAGTATTTGGTATCTGCGCTCTGCTGAAGCCAGTTACCTTCGGAAAAAGAGTTGGTAGCTCTTGAT
CCGGCAAACAAACCACCGCTGGTAGCGGTGGTTTTTTTGTTTGCAAGCAGCAGATTACGCGCAGAAAAAA
AGGATCTCAAGAAGATCCTTTGATCTTTTCTACGGGGTCTGACGCTCAGTGGAACGAAAACTCACGTTAA
GGGATTTTGGTCATGAGATTATCAAAAAGGATCTTCACCTAGATCCTTTTAAATTAAAAATGAAGTTTTA
AATCAATCTAAAGTATATATGAGTAAACTTGGTCTGACAGCTCGAGGCTTGGATTCTCACCAATAAAAAA
CGCCCGGCGGCAACCGAGCGTTCTGAACAAATCCAGATGGAGTTCTGAGGTCATTACTGGATCTATCAAC
AGGAGTCCAAGCGAGCTCGATATCAAATTACGCCCCGCCCTGCCACTCATCGCAGTACTGTTGTAATTCA
TTAAGCATTCTGCCGACATGGAAGCCATCACAAACGGCATGATGAACCTGAATCGCCAGCGGCATCAGCA
CCTTGTCGCCTTGCGTATAATATTTGCCCATGGTGAAAACGGGGGCGAAGAAGTTGTCCATATTGGCCAC
GTTTAAATCAAAACTGGTGAAACTCACCCAGGGATTGGCTGAGACGAAAAACATATTCTCAATAAACCCT
TTAGGGAAATAGGCCAGGTTTTCACCGTAACACGCCACATCTTGCGAATATATGTGTAGAAACTGCCGGA
AATCGTCGTGGTATTCACTCCAGAGCGATGAAAACGTTTCAGTTTGCTCATGGAAAACGGTGTAACAAGG
GTGAACACTATCCCATATCACCAGCTCACCGTCTTTCATTGCCATACGAAATTCCGGATGAGCATTCATC
AGGCGGGCAAGAATGTGAATAAAGGCCGGATAAAACTTGTGCTTATTTTTCTTTACGGTCTTTAAAAAGG
CCGTAATATCCAGCTGAACGGTCTGGTTATAGGTACATTGAGCAACTGACTGAAATGCCTCAAAATGTTC
TTTACGATGCCATTGGGATATATCAACGGTGGTATATCCAGTGATTTTTTTCTCCATTTTAGCTTCCTTA
GCTCCTGAAAATCTCGATAACTCAAAAAATACGCCCGGTAGTGATCTTATTTCATTATGGTGAAAGTTGG
AACCTCTTACGTGCCCGATCAACTCGAGTGCCACCTGACGTCTAAGAAACCATTATTATCATGACATTAA
CCTATAAAAATAGGCGTATCACGAGGCAGAATTTCAGATAAAAAAAATCCTTAGCTTTCGCTAAGGATGA
TTTCTGGAATTCGGTCTCAGGAGTACTACTGCAAATTTTTAAAAAGTTAATATTCGACTTTATAAAAGAG
ATGAGAGTCAACAAAACAAAAAGCAACTAATTTTGGACGTACGAAATGCTTTGTAAATACATTGATATCA
CTTATGTTTATAATATCACTCATCCCAAGTGTTGGTCAACATTTCTTTGATAAAAATTAAACTATTCAAT
AGAACGAAAACCACAAAAAAATTATAAAGAATTATTGATAACAACTCTTCATGTTAATCTTATATATTTT
TTTAAAAATATTTGTTTTTAGGTTTTAATACAAACAACATGATTCTAGTTTATTAAACTAATTAACGCAA
CTTGATGGATTATAAAAATATAGCTTAACTAATCCATCAAATTAACAAGTGAATCGCACTATAATTCTAA
AAGAATCAGGTAGGTCCAGGATTTGTCTTTTCTCCACTTCTCAATTTCCCATTAATAATCCCGAAAAGGC
ATTACGTAATAATTAATATTTTACGCTGTAGTATTATTTTATGATAAACATTTCCAAATTTTCCAACACT
TAATCATAATTTAAGGATTAAAGGAAATTTGATTGGTGCATTCCCACCACGAGTTTGCTTAACGTGTCGT
TAAATGCAGCCGTCGGACTTGACAATGCAAAAATGCTACATAATCTAAATAATTAACTCTCGCAATAAGA
TTCACTAATAATAACATTTTTAACGACGATATATAATTTTACAATAAGAAAAAAAATATGAATCTAATAT
TTATTTAATATTAATTTACTCCATTATCTGAATAATCTAGAATATGTCAAATATCCTTTTATTATTTTGT
AGCTGTCGAAACTATGGTGAATAAAATCTCGAGGAATATATTAGAAAACAAAAAAGATCTAGAGGAATAA
TAATATTTTAAATATTTGGGGCACAGTTGTATTGTGAAGCAGAGAATCGGTTCTCAATATATTATCCGAA
AATGTCTTAATTTTAAATTTTGTTTTTTGTTTGATTCTGCGATATTGGAATCACACACTCTGCCAATTTG
ACCTTTCTCTCTCGCTTCTCTTTCTCTATCCAATCGGAAAGAGATCAACCAACGATAGAGGAGAAGAAGA
ACTTGCATACGCAAAAAAACTTTCCCGGGAAAATTCCAGAAACTGCTTTGGAAAATGCGAG
Features (pLannotate 1.2.2; 6 found; start..end, strand, type, name):
     10..67      +  terminator     his operon terminator: This putative transcriptin terminator from the E. coli his operon has a 2-bp deletion introduced during synthesis. Its efficiency has not been determined.
    262..850     -  rep_origin     ori: high-copy-number ColE1/pMB1/pBR322/pUC origin of replication
   1033..1127    -  terminator     lambda t0 terminator: transcription terminator from phage lambda
   1151..1807    -  CDS            cat: CAT_ECOLX - Experimental evidence at protein level: Swiss-Prot protein existence level 1. This enzyme is an effector of chloramphenicol resistance in bacteria. From Escherichia coli. This protein is used as a marker in many commonly used cloning vectors, such as pACYC184.
   1808..1905    -  promoter       cat promoter: promoter of the E. coli cat gene encoding chloramphenicol acetyltransferase
   1991..2034    -  terminator     bacterial terminator: putative bacterial transcription terminator
