[The description below was written by a language model from this plasmid's Addgene catalogue record and pLannotate feature annotations shown in this document.]
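Description:
pEPSW0CM0024 is a Phytobricks Level 0 part plasmid: a small (about 3.2 kb) synthetic-biology cloning vector built on the pUAP1 universal acceptor backbone and maintained in E. coli. It carries a high-copy ColE1/pUC-type origin of replication and is selected with chloramphenicol through a cat (chloramphenicol acetyltransferase) gene driven by its native cat promoter and followed by the phage lambda t0 terminator. Additional bacterial terminators, including a his operon terminator and a further putative terminator, are annotated in the backbone outside the origin and marker, an arrangement that typically insulates a cloned part from read-through transcription.

The payload is a plant regulatory sequence rather than a coding sequence: the 1000 bp upstream of the transcription start site of Arabidopsis thaliana NLP7 (AT4G24020). It was inserted using the Type IIS enzyme BpiI, and both BpiI sites were destroyed in the process, as expected for domestication of a part into a universal acceptor. The automated feature table annotates only backbone elements. The insert is not called as a feature, but the unannotated stretch of roughly 1.2 kb after the last terminator is consistent with its location.

As a Level 0 part, the plasmid has no function in plants by itself. It serves as a standardised, reusable promoter module that can be released and combined with other standard parts, such as coding sequences and terminators, in Golden Gate-type assemblies to build plant transcription units. The record links it to work on tuning plant promoters and assessing transcription factor–DNA interactions with a split luciferase method.
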