Addgene plasmid #197518: pEPSW0CM0024
Purpose: Phytobricks Level 0 part
Depositing lab: Nicola Patron. Depositing organization: Earlham Institute. Publication: Tuning Plant Promoters Using a Simple Split Luciferase Method to Assess Transcription Factor-DNA Interactions. Cai YM, Witham S, Patron NJ. ACS Synth Biol. 2023 Nov 17;12(11):3482-3486. doi: 10.1021/acssynbio.3c00094. Epub 2023 Oct 19. PubMed 37856867.
Backbone
  Vector backbone: pUAP1
  Vector type: Synthetic Biology
Growth in bacteria
  Bacterial resistance: Chloramphenicol, 25 μg/mL
  Growth temperature: 37°C
  Growth strain: DH5alpha
  Copy number: High Copy
Gene/Insert
  Gene/Insert name: AtNLP7 (AT4G24020) 1000 bp upstream of TSS
  Species: A. thaliana (mustard weed)
  Cloning method: Restriction Enzyme; 5′ cloning site BpiI (destroyed during cloning); 3′ cloning site BpiI (destroyed during cloning)
Terms and licenses: Academic/Nonprofit Terms; Industry Terms: Not Available to Industry
Depositor comments: Please visit https://doi.org/10.1101/2023.02.13.528283 for bioRxiv preprint.
How to cite: pEPSW0CM0024 was a gift from Nicola Patron (Addgene plasmid # 197518 ; http://n2t.net/addgene:197518 ; RRID:Addgene_197518)
